>Addgene plasmid #83792 | pLMB757 | addgene full sequence | sequence record 171163 | Addgene NGS Result
CCCCACCGCGGACTCTGACTACAACCGTGCGCAAGGCGCATTAGGGAGGATGTATGTATGTAATCGCCTG
CGGCATCGTTGCCGGCTTGGCGGCTGCGGTGGCCCTGTTGGGCTTCACGCCGATGATGGAGGCGCTTGCC
GCCGGCGAACGCCGCAAGGCACTCGCGCAATGGACGCGGACGATGTTCCTGGTGCTGCTGCCTGTCGTGC
TGATGTGCGCGCCCATCGGGTCCAGCATTTACGACGCCGTGCAAGCGGACGCTGGCAAGCCCATCGCTTT
CCACAACGGCCGGATCACGGTCGTCATGGCCCTGGTCGGCAGCTTGGCCGTTGTCCTGGTCGCGGCTGCG
CGTGCGGTGGTCAACCGCAAGCATGCCAGCTTCTGGTTCGTCGGCTGGGTGATGGCGTCGGTTTTGGCCG
GCGGCGTCGGCGCGATCGCCAGCGCGAAGCAACTGGCGTTCCTCGGCGAACATAGCGGCATGGTGGCCTT
CGGCTTCTTCCGCGACCAGGTGAAGGACATGCACTGCGATGCGGACGTGATCCTGGCCCGGTGGGATGAA
AAGGCGAACTCGCCGGTGGTCTACCGCTGCCCGAAGGCGTACCTGCTCAACAGGTTCGCATCCGCGCCCT
TCGTGCCCTGGCCGGACTACACCGAGGGGGAAAGCGAGGATCTAGGTAGGGCGCTCGCAGCGGCCCTGCG
GGACGCGAAAAGGTGAGAAAAGCCGGGCACTGCCCGGCTTTATTTTTGCTGCTGCGCGTTCCAGGCCGCC
CACACTCGTTTGACCTGGCTCGGGCTGCATCCGACCAGCTTGGCCGTCTTGGCAATGCTCGATCCGCCGG
AGCGAAGCGTGATGATGCGGTCGTGCATGCCGGCGTCACGTTTGCGGCCGGTGTAGCGGCCGGCGGCCTT
CGCCAACTGGACACCCTGACGTTGACGCTCGCGCCGATCCTCGTAGTCGTCGCGGGCCATCTGCAAGGCG
AGCTTCAAAAGCATGTCCTGGACGGATTCCAGAACGATTTTCGCCACTCCGTTCGCCTCGGCGGCCAGCT
CCGACAGGTCCACCACGCCAGGCACGGCCAGCTTGGCCCCTTTGGCCCGGATCGACGCAACCAGGCGCTC
GGCCTCGGCCAACGGCAAGCGGCTGATGCGGTCGATCTTCTCCGCAACGACGACTTCACCAGGTTGCAGG
TCCGCGATCATGCGCAGCAGCTCGGGCCGGTCGGCGCGTGCGCCGGACGCCTTCTCGCGGTAGATGCCGG
CGACGTAGTACCCGGCGGCCCGCGTGGCCGCTACAAGGCTCTCCTGGCGTTCAAGATTCTGCTCGTCCGT
ACTGGCGCGCAGGTAGATGCGGGCGACCTTCAACCTTCGTCCCTCCGGTTGTTGCTCTCGCGTCGCCATT
TCCACGGCTCGACGGCGTGCGGATCGGACCAGAGGCCGACGCGCTTGCCTCGCGCCTCCTGTTCGAGCCG
CAGCATTTCAGGGTCGGCCGCGCGGCCGTGGAAGCGATAGGCCCACGCCATGCCCTGGTGAACCATCGCG
GCGTTGACGTTGCGCGGCTGCGGCGGCCGGCTGGCCAGCTCCATGTTGACCCACACGGTGCCCAGCGTGC
GGCCGTAACGGTCGGTGTCCTTCTCGTCGACCAGGACGTGCCGGCGGAACACCATGCCGGCCAGCGCCTG
GCGCGCACGTTCGCCGAAGGCTTGCCGCTTTTCCGGCGCGTCAATGTCCACCAGGCGCACGCGCACCGGC
TGCTTGTCTACCAGCACGTCGATGGTGTCGCCGTCGATGATGCGCACGACCTCGCCGCGCAGCTCGGCCC
ATGCCGGCGAGGCAACGACCAGGACGGCCAGCGCGGCAGCGGCGCGCAGCATGGCGTAGCTTCGGCGCTT
CATGCGTGGCCCCATTGCTGATGATCGGGGTACGCCAGGTGCAGCACTGCATCGAAATTGGCCTTGCAGT
AGCCGTCCAGCGCCACCCGCGAGCCGAACGCCGGCGAAAGGTACTCGACCAGGCCGGGCCGGTCGCGGAC
CTCGCGCCCCAGGACGTGGATGCGCCGGCCGCGTGTGCCGTCGGGTCCAGGCACGAAGGCCAGCGCCTCG
ATGTTGAAGTCGATGGATAGAAGTTGTCGGTAGTGCTTGGCCGCCCTCATCGCGTCCCCCTTGGTCAAAT
TGGGTATACCCATTTGGGCCTAGTCTAGCCGGCATGGCGCATTACAGCAATACGCAATTTAAATGCGCCT
AGCGCATTTTCCCGACCTTAATGCGCCTCGCGCTGTAGCCTCACGCCCACATATGTGCTAATGTGGTTAC
GTGTATTTTATGGAGGTTATCCAATGAGCCGCCTGACAATCGACATGACGGACCAGCAGCACCAGAGCCT
GAAAGCCCTGGCCGCCTTGCAGGGCAAGACCATTAAGCAATACGCCCTCGAACGTCTGTTCCCCGGTGAC
GCTGATGCCGATCAGGCATGGCAGGAACTGAAAACCATGCTGGGGAACCGCATCAACGATGGGCTTGCCG
GCAAGGTGTCCACCAAGAGCGTCGGCGAAATTCTTGATGAAGAACTCAGCGGGGATCGCGCTTGACGGCC
TACATCCTCACGGCTGAGGCCGAAGCCGATCTACGCGGCATCATCCGCTACACGCGCCGGGAGTGGGGCG
CGGCGCAGGTGCGCCGCTATATCGCTAAGCTGGAACAGGGCATAGCCAGGCTTGCCGCCGGCGAAGGCCC
GTTTAAGGACATGAGCGAACTCTTTCCCGCGCTGCGGATGGCCCGCTGCGAACACCACTACGTTTTTTGC
CTGCCGCGTGCGGGCGAACCCGCGTTGGTCGTGGCGATCCTGCATGAGCGCATGGACCTCATGACGCGAC
TTGCCGACAGGCTCAAGGGCTGATTTCAGCCGCTAAAAATCGCGCCACTCACAACGTCCTGATGGCGTAC
TTACCCAAAGAACAGCTAGGAGAATCATTTATGCTCAGCACACTTCCACAAGCTCATGCAACTTTCTTGA
ACCGCATCCGCGATGCGGTCGCTTCCGATGTTCGCTTCCGCGCTCTTCTGATCGGCGGCTCTTACGTTCA
CGGAGGACTCGATGAGCACTCCGATTTGGATTTCGACATCGTTGTTGAGGACAACTGCTACGCAGATGTC
TTGTCTACACGCAAGGATTTTGCCGAGGCACTGCCCGGCTTCCTCAACGCGTTCACCGGCGAACATGTAG
GAGAACCGCGCCTTCTGATCTGCCTATATGGTCCGCCACTGCTACACATCGGGGGATCAGCTTGGCGTAA
TCATGGTCATAGCTGTTTCCTGTGTGAAATTGTTATCCGCTCACAATTCCACACAACATACGAGCCGGAA
GCATAAAGTGTAAAGCCTGGGGTGCCTAATGAGTGAGCTAACTCACATTAATTGCGTTGCGCTCACTGCC
CGCTTTCCAGTCGGGAAACCTGTCGTGCCAGCTGCATTAATGAATCGGCCAACGCGCGGGGAGAGGCGGT
TTGCGTATTGGAATTAATTCTTGAAGACGAAAGGGCCTCGTGATACGCCTATTTTTATAGGTTAATGTCA
TGATAATAATGGTTTCTTAGAGCTTATCGGCCAGCCTCGCAGAGCAGGATTCCCGTTGAGCACCGCCAGG
TGCGAATAAGGGACAGTGAAGAAGGAACACCCGCTCGCGGGTGGGCCTACTTCACCTATCCTGCCCGGCT
GACGCCGTTGGATACACCAAGGAAAGTCTACACGAACCCTTTGGCAAAATCCTGTATATCGTGCGAAAAA
GGATGGATATACCGAAAAAATCGCTATAATGACCCCGAAGCAGGGTTATGCAGCGGAAAAGATCCGTCGA
TCGACCCAGGTGGCACTTTTCGGGGAAATGTGCGCGGAACCCCTATTTGTTTATTTTTCTAAATACATTC
AAATATGTATCCGCTCATGAGACAATAACCCTGATAAATGCTTCAATAATATTGAAAAAGGAAGAGTATG
AGTATTCAACATTTCCGTGTCGCCCTTATTCCCTTTTTTGCGGCATTTTGCCTTCCTGTTTTTGCTCACC
CAGAAACGCTGGTGAAAGTAAAAGATGCTGAAGATCAGTTGGGTGCACGAGTGGGTTACATCGAACTGGA
TCTCAACAGCGGTAAGATCCTTGAGAGTTTTCGCCCCGAAGAACGTTTTCCAATGATGAGCACTTTTAAA
GTTCTGCTATGTGGCGCGGTATTATCCCGTGTTGACGCCGGGCAAGAGCAACTCGGTCGCCGCATACACT
ATTCTCAGAATGACTTGGTTGAGTACTCACCAGTCACAGAAAAGCATCTTACGGATGGCATGACAGTAAG
AGAATTATGCAGTGCTGCCATAACCATGAGTGATAACACTGCGGCCAACTTACTTCTGACAACGATCGGA
GGACCGAAGGAGCTAACCGCTTTTTTGCACAACATGGGGGATCATGTAACTCGCCTTGATCGTTGGGAAC
CGGAGCTGAATGAAGCCATACCAAACGACGAGCGTGACACCACGATGCCTGTAGCAATGGCAACAACGTT
GCGCAAACTATTAACTGGCGAACTACTTACTCTAGCTTCCCGGCAACAATTAATAGACTGGATGGAGGCG
GATAAAGTTGCAGGACCACTTCTGCGCTCGGCCCTTCCGGCTGGCTGGTTTATTGCTGATAAATCTGGAG
CCGGTGAGCGTGGGTCTCGCGGTATCATTGCAGCACTGGGGCCAGATGGTAAGCCCTCCCGTATCGTAGT
TATCTACACGACGGGGAGTCAGGCAACTATGGATGAACGAAATAGACAGATCGCTGAGATAGGTGCCTCA
CTGATTAAGCATTGGTAACTGTCAGACCAAGTTTACTCATATATACTTTAGATTGATTTAAAACTTCATT
TTTAATTTAAAAGGATCTAGGTGAAGATCCTTTTTGATAATCTCATGACCAAAATCCCTTAACGTGAGTT
TTCGTTCCACTGAGCGTCAGACCCCGTAGAAAAGATCAAAGGATCTTCTTGAGATCCTTTTTTTCTGCGG
GGGATCAGGACCGCTGCCGGAGCGCAACCCACTCACTACAGCAGAGCCATGTAGACAACATCCCCTCCCC
CTTTCCACCGCGTCAGACGCCCGTAGCAGCCCGCTACGGGCTTTTTCATGCCCTGCCCTAGCGTCCAAGC
CTCACGGCCGCGCTCGGCCTCTCTGGCGGCCTTCTGGCGCTCCTGCTGCGGCGTCCGCTCGTGGGCCGTG
GCGCGGGTCCGCGCGCCGGCCTCGTGCGCCTGGCGCTCGCGGGCGAGGTCCAGGGCGGCCGTCTTCACGT
TCTGCCTTGCGCAGATGAGATAGATCCGTCAATTCCGGCCTATCGTTTCCACGATCAGCGATCGGCTCGT
TGCCCTGCGCCGCTCCAAAGCCCGCGACGCAGCGCCGGCAGGCAGAGCAAGTAGAGGGCAGCGCCTGCAA
TCCATGCCCACCCGTTCCACGTTGTTATAGAAGCCGCATAGATCGCCGTGAAGAGGAGGGGTCCGACGAT
CGAGGTCAGGCTGGTGAGCGCCGCCAGTGAGCCTTGCAGCTGCCCCTGACGTTCCTCATCCACCTGCCTG
GACAACATTGCTTGCAGCGCCGGCATTCCGATGCCACCCGAAGCAAGCAGGACCATGATCGGGAACGCCA
TCCATCCCCGTGTCGCGAAGGCAAGCAGGATGTAGCCTGTGCCGTCGGCAATCATTCCGAGCATGAGTGC
CCGCCTTTCGCCGAGCCGGGCGGCTACAGGGCCGGTGATCATTGCCTGGGCGAGTGAATGCAGAATGCCA
AATGCGGCAAGCGAAATGCCGATCGTGGTCGCGTCCCAGTGAAAGCGATCCTCGCCGAAAATGACCCAAA
GCGCGGCCGGCACCTGTCCGACAAGTTGCATGATGAAGAAGACCGCCATCAGGGCGGCGACGACGGTCAT
GCCCCGGGCCCACCGGAACGAAGCGAGCGGGTTGAGAGCCTCCCGGCGTAACGGCCGGCGTTCGCCTTTG
TGCGACTCCGGCAAAAGGAAACAGCCCGTCAGGAAATTGAGGCCGTTCAAGGCTGCCGCGGCGAAGAACG
GAGCGTGGGGGGAGAAACCGCCCATCAGCCCACCGAGCACAGGTCCCGCGACCATCCCGAACCCGAAACA
GGCGCTCATGAAGCCGAAGTGCCGCGCGCGCTCATCGCCATCAGTGATATCGGCAATATAAGCGCCGGCT
ACCGCCCCAGTCGCCCCGGTGATGCCGGCCACGATCCGCCCGATATAGAGAACCCAAAGGAAAGGCGCTG
TCGCCATGATGGCGTAGTCGACAGTGGCGCCGGCCAGCGAGACGAGCAAGATTGGCCGCCGCCCGAAACG
ATCCGACAGCGCGCCCAGCACAGGTGCGCAGGCAAATTGCACCAACGCATACAGCGCCAGCAGAATGCCA
TAGTGGGCGGTGACGTCGTTCGAGTGAACCAGATCGCGCAGGAGGCCCGGCAGCACCGGCATAATCAGGC
CGATGCCGACAGCGTCGAGCGCGACAGTGCTCAGAATTACGATCAGGGGTATGTTGGGTTTCACGTCTGG
CCTCCGGACCAGCCTCCGCTGGTCCGATTGAACGCGCGGATTCTTTATCACTGATAAGTTGGTGGACATA
TTATGTTTATCAGTGATAAAGTGTCAAGCATGACAAAGTTGCAGCCGAATACAGTGATCCGTGCCGCCCT
GGACCTGTTGAACGAGGTCGGCGTAGACGGTCTGACGACACGCAAACTGGCGGAACGGTTGGGGGTTCAG
CAGCCGGCGCTTTACTGGCACTTCAGGAACAAGCGGGCGCTGCTCGACGCACTGGCCGAAGCCATGCTGG
CGGAGAATCATACGCATTCGGTGCCGAGAGCCGACGACGACTGGCGCTCATTTCTGATCGGGAATGCCCG
CAGCTTCAGGCAGGCGCTGCTCGCCTACCGCGATGGCGCGCGCATCCATGCCGGCACGCGACCGGGCGCA
CCGCAGATGGAAACGGCCGACGCGCAGCTTCGCTTCCTCTGCGAGGCGGGTTTTTCGGCCGGGGACGCCG
TCAATGCGCTGATGACAATCAGCTACTTCACTGTTGGGGCCGTGCTTGAGGAGCAGGCCGGCGACAGCGA
TGCCGGCGAGCGCGGCGGCACCGTTGAACAGGCTCCGCTCTCGCCGCTGTTGCGGGCCGCGATAGACGCC
TTCGACGAAGCCGGTCCGGACGCAGCGTTCGAGCAGGGACTCGCGGTGATTGTCGATGGATTGGCGAAAA
GGAGGCTCGTTGTCAGGAACGTTGAAGGACCGAGAAAGGGTGACGATTGATCAGGACCGCTGCCGGAGCG
CAACCCACTCACTACAGCAGAGCCATGTAGACAACATCCCCTCCCCCTTTCCACCGCGTCAGACGCCCGT
AGCAGCCCGCTACGGGCTTTTTCATGCCCTGCCCTAGCGTCCAAGCCTCACGGCCGCGCTCGGCCTCTCT
GGCGGCCTTCTGGCGCTCCTGCTGCGGCGTCCGCTCGTGGGCCGTGGCGCGGGTCCGCGCGCCGGCCTCG
TGCGCCTGGCGCTCGCGGGCGAGGTCCAGGGCGGCCGTCTTCACGTTCTGCCTTGCGCAGATGAGATAGA
TCCCGGAATTGACGGATCTAGCGTGGACTCAAGGCTCTCGCGAATGGCTCGCGTTGGAAACTTTCATTGA
CACTTGAGGGGCACCGCAGGGAAATTCTCGTCCTTGCGAGAACCGGCTATGTCGTGCTGCGCATCGAGCC
TGCGCCCTTGGCTTGTCTCGCCCCTCTCCGCGTCGCTACGGGGCTTCCAGCGCCTTTCCGACGCTCACCG
GGCTGGTTGCCCTCGCCGCTGGGCTGGCGGCCGTCTATGGCCCTGCAAACGCGCCAGAAACGCCGTCGAA
GCCGTGTGCGAGACACCGCGGCCGCCGGCGTTGTGGATACCTCGCGGAAAACTTGGCCCTCACTGACAGA
TGAGGGGCGGACGTTGACACTTGAGGGGCCGACTCACCCGGCGCGGCGTTGACAGATGAGGGGCAGGCTC
GATTTCGGCCGGCGACGTGGAGCTGGCCAGCCTCGCAAATCGGCGAAAACGCCTGATTTTACGCGAGTTT
CCCACAGATGATGTGGACAAGCCTGGGGATAAGTGCCCTGCGGTATTGACACTTGAGGGGCGCGACTACT
GACAGATGAGGGGCGCGATCCTTGACACTTGAGGGGCAGAGTGCTGACAGATGAGGGGCGCACCTATTGA
CATTTGAGGGGCTGTCCACAGGCAGAAAATCCAGCATTTGCAAGGGTTTCCGCCCGTTTTTCGGCCACCG
CTAACCTGTCTTTTAACCTGCTTTTAAACCAATATTTATAAACCTTGTTTTTAACCAGGGCTGCGCCCTG
TGCGCGTGACCGCGCACGCCGAAGGGGGGTGCCCCCCCTTCTCGAACCCTCCCGGCCCGCTAACGCGGGC
CTCCCATCCCCCCAGGGGCTGCGCCCCTCGGCCGCGAACGGCCTCACCCCAAAAATGGCAGCGCTGGCAG
TCCTTGCCATTGCCGGGATCGGGGCAGTAACGGGATGGGCGATCAGCCCGAGCGCGACGCCCGGAAGCAT
TGACGTGCCGCAGGTGCTGGCATCGACATTCAGCGACCAGGTGCCGGGCAGTGAGGGCGGCGGCCTGGGT
GGCGGCCTGCCCTTCACTTCGGCCGTCGGGGCATTCACGGACTTCATGGCGGGGCCGGCAATTTTTACCT
TGGGCATTCTTGGCATAGTGGTCGCGGGTGCCGTGCTCGTGTTCGGGGGTGAATTAATTCCCCGGATCGA
TCCGTCAGCTTCACGCTGCCGCAAGCACTCAGGGCGCAAGGGCTGCTAAAGGAAGCGGAACACGTAGAAA
GCCAGTCCGCAGAAACGGTGCTGACCCCGGATGAATGTCAGCTACTGGGCTATCTGGACAAGGGAAAACG
CAAGCGCAAAGAGAAAGCAGGTAGCTTGCAGTGGGCTTACATGGCGATAGCTAGACTGGGCGGTTTTATG
GACAGCAAGCGAACCGGAATTGCCAGCTGGGGCGCCCTCTGGTAAGGTTGGGAAGCCCTGCAAAGTAAAC
TGGATGGCTTTCTTGCCGCCAAGGATCTGATGGCGCAGGGGATCAAGATCGACGGATCGATCCGGGGAAT
TCCGGGGCAATCCCGCAAGGAGGGTGAATGAATCGGACGTTTGACCGGAAGGCATACAGGCAAGAACTGA
TCGACGCGGGGTTTTCCGCCGAGGATGCCGAAACCATCGCAAGCCGCACCGTCATGCGTGCGCCCCGCGA
AACCTTCCAGTCCGTCGGCTCGATGGTCCAGCAAGCTACGGCCAAGATCGAGCGCGACAGCGTGCAACTG
GCTCCCCCTGCCCTGCCCGCGCCATCGGCCGCCGTGGAGCGTTCGCGTCGTCTCGAACAGGAGGCGGCAG
GTTTGGCGAAGTCGATGACCATCGACACGCGAGGAACTATGACGACCAAGAAGCGAAAAACCGCCGGCGA
GGACCTGGCAAAACAGGTCAGCGAGGCCAAGCAGGCCGCGTTGCTGAAACACACGAAGCAGCAGATCAAG
GAAATGCAGCTTTCCTTGTTCGATATTGCGCCGTGGCCGGACACGATGCGAGCGATGCCAAACGACACGG
CCCGCTCTGCCCTGTTCACCACGCGCAACAAGAAAATCCCGCGCGAGGCGCTGCAAAACAAGGTCATTTT
CCACGTCAACAAGGACGTGAAGATCACCTACACCGGCGTCGAGCTGCGGGCCGACGATGACGAACTGGTG
TGGCAGCAGGTGTTGGAGTACGCGAAGCGCACCCCTATCGGCGAGCCGATCACCTTCACGTTCTACGAGC
TTTGCCAGGACCTGGGCTGGTCGATCAATGGCCGGTATTACACGAAGGCCGAGGAATGCCTGTCGCGCCT
ACAGGCGACGGCGATGGGCTTCACGTCCGACCGCGTTGGGCACCTGGAATCGGTGTCGCTGCTGCACCGC
TTCCGCGTCCTGGACCGTGGCAAGAAAACGTCCCGTTGCCAGGTCCTGATCGACGAGGAAATCGTCGTGC
TGTTTGCTGGCGACCACTACACGAAATTCATATGGGAGAAGTACCGCAAGCTGTCGCCGACGGCCCGACG
GATGTTCGACTATTTCAGCTCGCACCGGGAGCCGTACCCGCTCAAGCTGGAAACCTTCCGCCTCATGTGC
GGATCGGATTCCACCCGCGTGAAGAAGTGGCGCGAGCAGGTCGGCGAAGCCTGCGAAGAGTTGCGAGGCA
GCGGCCTGGTGGAACACGCCTGGGTCAATGATGACCTGGTGCATTGCAAACGCTAGGGCCTTGTGGGGTC
AGTTCCGGCTGGGGGTTCAGCAGCCACCTGCAGGTCATCAACTATCAAACGCTTCGGTTAAGCTTAAAGC
ACACCCTTTCTGCGTCCTCGTATTGACGCGACGTAAAATTTCAACGAGCACGCCGGGATACTTACCATAT
TCTCTGCTAATTATCCCGACATCATCGGTAACAATAAATGCTGGATAACTGGTTGCTGACGCATCCATAT
AACTCATCAACCCCGGCGTTCCATCAGGTACAGGTTTCAACGTTTCAGGATCAAGCGCTCGCGCATATAC
CCACGGCGGAACATGTTTACGCTGCATTTCATCCTCAAAGAAACAAGTGTTGAGTTCAACTTGATTAAAT
ATATCTCGGATCTGACTAATATCACTGAGATTGAAAGTATCAAATAAAAGATGATTGAAATCATCACGTT
TCAGAGATTCTTTTTCGTAACTTTTCCAGCCGCCTCCGGTTATGATATAAAGGCTTTTATCTCCAGAAAA
TGAGATTTTTTTATCTTTCATATAATGGCAGAGTAAATAAATAAAGTATGGCGAACCAATAAGACAAAGA
TCTTTCCCTTGATTTTTTATTCGTTCAAGACTATTCAATGTTTTAACAAAATCTATTCGTTCTTCTGTTA
CGGTAAATGTCGTAGGATATAACAATTCCACCAAACTCATAACATATTTAAACCAAATATTATGAGCATT
AAATCTATCTGGTCCCAAATTGACTAATTCTATTTGATGATCAAACCAACTACCAACATATTTCATGCCA
TAACTCACAGAGCCTAAGAGTCTCTCAATACTTAATCTGTCACGCGCCACCTGACTTTTTAAACCATTCG
TGCCGCTACTGGTAAACCAACTTTCAATCTCGTTTTCCTGAGAAGTTAATAAGCGAGTAAACTTAAAAAC
CGATGTTGGGAATACAGGTATGTCATCAATTTCCGTAATATTGTCATCTACTTTGTGTGCCTGACAGTAG
TGACGATATTCTCGACAATGTTTATAATGATTACGAAATGCATCAAGCACAAGTTTCTTTCTGATTTTTT
CCTGCTCGTCGTAAGACCACACTAATGGATCGCTCGAAAAAATCAAATCATCAATTTCTGAGCTTGCTGT
AATTTCTTGTTTATCAACATATGAAGTCATACCTGTTTTACTCCTCAAGATAATATTAGAAAGTATGGCA
GCACTGCTGTCATACTCTTTTATACCCTTCATCTTTCAAGCTGCTGCTTTGTTGGCTGCTTTCACTCACC
CCAGTCACATAGTTATCTATGCTCCTGGGGATTCGTTCACTTGCCGCCTCGCTGCAACTCGAAATCTATT
AGGTATATTCCATGTGGTACTTCTTAATATTATCATCAACAATATTGATTACATTTTTTTGGCTCATCAA
ATCATTCATTGGTTCAAAGGACAGCAATACACTTTTCGCACCACACTTTTCAATTGCCAACTTAGCCGCA
GTTATACACTCCGTATAATTTCCGACAGCGTTTTCTGCAATTATTTCTTCAAGTTTATTTTCGAAATTTT
CATTAGGGTGCATTTCAAGAACATAATCACTAATAAATGCACGCGTCTCTTGTTTAGCTTTATTACTATC
TTCGTTATAGTTAACTAATATCATTAACTGATGGTCTATCTCTGATAGGTCAACGTCATATTTATCCGCA
ACGGCTTTATATCTTTCAGCATATTCATATCTAACATCATTAGAATCATCCCACTTAAAGATGAGAGGAA
TACCTTTTTTGGCCGCCCACTCAACAATATGATGACTGGTTGCTGTTACATATTTCCGAGGTCCGCCTGG
CGTATAAGCATGGGGATTTACAGATATTTTAGGGAAGCTATAAAAATCGTTATCTGGATTACAATAGCCT
GTTGTTAAAGCATCGTTAATGATTTCATAACACTCTTCAAATAGTTGCTGTTGATATTCAACCGGGCGAT
TAAAAAAATGCATTTCATCTTTTTTTTCGCAATCACTAAACCCTAAAATAAATCTCCCTTCACTTAACTG
ATCCAATAAGCAAGCTTCCTCCGCTATGCGGACAGGATGATGAGTTGTAATGATGTGATTTAATGAACCA
ATTTTAATTTTCTCTGTTAAACCGAGCAGAAAACCAGAAACAGTCAGAGGAGCGCCGACAACACCATTAT
CTGAAAAATGATTTTCATACACTAAAATCTGTTCAAAATTCAACTTATCAACATACTCCGTTATTTCCTG
CATGCGAACTATACTTTGTTCTTGAACAGTTGTTGAATTGATGAAGTTAAGGAAGAACAATCCAAATTTC
ATTTCTTTCTCCTTAGCTAATATAATAGCGAACGTTGTTTTTCTTTAAGAAATGGCATGACATCAGACTG
GAAGAGCTTCATGGAAGCAATAATTTCGTCTACTGTTCCATTAGCTTCAAATCCACAACAAATATTTGAT
ATTCCTGTAGCATCAATGTCTTTTTGAATTATGTCAATACATTCCTGCGGCGTTCCCACGGGATTGATTT
CGTAACTGTAATCAATACGGCGATTAGTATCTTTATGTCCTTTTAATACAAAGTCACGCCACTGCCCTTT
ATTGAAATCATAACCTCTTGTTTGGTCTGAATCATCAAAAATAGTCGTAGCATTCACATAAGAATCATAC
CAATGCCCCAGAAATTTCCGGCAAATCTCTTTCGCTTTAATTGAGTCATGATCTACAGATGTTATATATG
ATAAGCAATGGTCGATATTATGAATATCGTGCCCATATTCTTGAGCCACTTCATTATAAAGCTCAAGTTG
TGCTTTCTTTTCGTTAGTATTTATAATCCAACTTAATATCATCGGTAGGCCAAATTGAGCAGCCCACTCA
GTCGTCGAAGCTGATTCAGCCACCACATAAACCGGTGCGCCACCTCTGCTATACGCCGCGGGGTTTACTT
TTACCTTATGGAACTTGATATGTTCATTATCAGCTTCCATATATCCCTCTGTCATGCCATTCTTTATCAG
CCCGTACCAGCATTCCGCTAAGGCGCGACTGTTATTCATATCTGTGCCGAATACGCGAAAGTCCTTGTTG
TAAAGCCCTCGGCAAATACCAAACCGAAATCGTCCTTTTGACATTTGATCCAATAAATTCACATCTTCAA
GTTGGCGTACTGGATGGGCTGTGGGAAGAACAATAGCGGCAGTTCCTACATTCAATTTTTTAGTCGCGCC
AAGTAAATATGCAGCAGCGACATAAGGGTTACCAAGCAAACCAAACTCCGTGAAATGATGCTCCAGTAAC
CATACGGTATCAAAACCACACTCCTCAGAGATGCGACCTAATTTAACCAAACGTTTCATTACCTCTGTTT
GAGAAAATTGGGGAGGTTGGTATGTAAGCAAAAAGTTTCCAAATTTCATAGAGAGTCCTTATATTGCTAT
TTGAGTGATAGAATATCTCAATAGATTTTAAGACAGAGAAATTGCTTGATTTTCAATCTCAATTCTCATT
CGGCGTTCATTGACTGTCGCAATAGTTAAATGTTCAAATGACGGTTCAGTAATATCAACATCAATATCCA
GATGATCATTATCCATCGCGATAGCGGCTTTCGTAACCGATTGATAAAAATTGCGCAGGACCACTAAATT
TTCACTCAAGTCATGCGAACTTCCTAACAAAGAATATATCTTGCATCGATTACTACGAATATTTGATAAC
AATGTGATAACTTCATCTTGCTTGACCCAATTATCGTTATTTGCAGTAAAAGCAATAAACGGTATATCAA
GATACATCATGTTATTAATTGTAGAAGCTAAATCTTCCCAACCAAAATCAAGACAATCTCTCGCAAAGAC
TTCAGCACCCAATTTATGGCCTTCAAAATCTAGATTATTCGGCAATTCATTAATGGGTAGACTGAGATAA
TCAAACCCTAAAGCTCTTTCAAGAGAATATCTTAAGTTAACAACACCGACTGCGGTGATTAAAAACGAAG
CATTGATTTCAGATAGGCTTGCATAAGCTATCCGCGCAGATAAGCTTGAAGCCAACATACCGAAGTTATT
TATTTTTCGTGTAGTTAACCAATCAACCACTGCTAACAAGCTCTGCTTTCCTATAGACATTGTAAATTCA
TCAATTGTCCCTGAACTCAATCCAACGTGGTGAAGCGAATCATAGCGGATCACATGAAATCCATTCCGCG
ATAAATATTCCGCCAGACCAGCAAAATGATCCATCCTGCGGGCAAAACCAGACGCAATAATAATGGCATT
CTTTCTCTTTGGGCTGTTTTCTTCTGGCAGCGTTTCCCAAACATGAATTTTTTTATTTCCTTCAACACAA
ATAACGTGGTCGATGGTTTTATATTTTGATTCATTTTCCATACTTTTTACCTATTATGGGACAAATACAA
GGAACTTATCTTCTTCCAGGAATCGAGTCTGTTCTATTTCAACCGCAACATCCTTAGCCGTATAGTTAGA
TGGCCTTTCATGAGAAATATATGTCACTAATCGTTGCAACGGTCTCATTCCGTCATGAGATCCACCAACT
CGAAATATGTTATTCATTCCTGCTTCTACAATCCTTTCCGCACCTTTTAATGCTAACGCATCTCGATATT
TAAATGATGACTCCCAAGGAAAAATAGATATGGTTTGCGTCTTATTTTTTTGAACATAAGGCAATATTTG
CTCAATATTATCGACGTGATGAAGGTACACACATCTGCCAAGTGGTTGATTAAATTCCACACCTGCATTT
GACTCAATAATCATCCAACGTTGATGAATATCCACCTCTACTTTTAATCCAGCAAACAAGCTTTCTTTTT
GAACTAAAGAATAGGCCGCCTTTTCATCAAAATCTTTTTTGGCATTCGGTAATATATGCGCATATAGATT
AAGTTTTTCTATCAACGCTAACTTAAATTCCTCATAATGATTTCCCATGTAATATATGTTTTGGGCAGAA
AAACAAGCTCGCTGATCGTAAAAACAAACATCATGAGCCGCACCTGTCGCTGCGGACGTCAAATCAACAG
GATTATCGATAATGCAAAGACTCTTTTTAGAACCAAATTTAATCACATCAGCATAAGATGGCGCATGCTC
TACCGCCCAATTAATCGCATCTGGCCCTCCCCAAGCGACAATAACATCCGCATGTTGCATAATTTCTTTT
GCGAGTGATGTATCACCTTGGTGGGGCCAATATATAACAGATAAAGAGCGCGTTATCGGATGATTAGGGT
CTACATCAATAAAACTTAACGCTAATGCATTAGCGGTAAAAGGATCGGTTGACGATGTTTTTATAATACA
CTGATTCTTAGTTAAAATTGCGCGTAATATAGACATGATCCCAGATAATGGAACATTACCTGCCAACAGA
TGTACAGATTTACCTTTCGGAAAAGCCCGAACATAACTTTCATCCTGAGGTAGCCATTCATCCATGATAT
GGCGAGAACCAAGTTCATTTTCTACAACATCATAAAGGCCGCCTTTAGAACATAAAATCATAGATATCCA
ATTGGCCTCTAGCTTAGCCATTTCTTCTGAATATCCCATATATTTTTTTAAGTCACGAATGTATGTCCTG
CGTCTTGAGTATTCTTCATTTTTCCATCTTTGCCCTACCGTATAGAGAAAATTGACAATGTTATGCAACC
GTAATTCGTTATTTCCATTACAATCAATAATGTTTTTTACATGAGAGTCATTCAATATTGGCAGGTAAAC
ACTATTATCACCAAAATTAATGGATTGCACTAAATCATCACCTTCGGGAAAGATTTCAACCTGGCCGTTA
ATAATGAATGAAATTTTTTTAGTCATACGTATCCTCCAAGCCTGAATTCGTTTAAACGGATCCCTCGAGA
ACAGACTTCTTCATGGAACTCCTCCCAGAGTTTGCCGGCGCCGCCCCTGCGGGGCCGGAAGCTTAAGATA
TGACACTTCGCCGTGGATCGCTAATGCCTCCCAGCGGTCCCGTGCCCTTGACGACGGCAATTAAGAGCGA
AAAGAAATCGGCTTGTCAATAAATAAATCCAATTGAATTATTAATTCGATGTGGCATGCTCCATCGAATT
CGGGCATAGGCCAACGATCGGGAGGAGCGGCCATGTCGACCTTGGATGGACCGGAACACACGCCGGTCCC
GCCACCAATTCTGAATCCGGCCGGAGGTGCGAACCAGGTCAGGGTGCGGGCCTATAACGAACGGCTCGTG
CTGTCGCTGGTGCGTCTCTACGGCGCGCTGTCGAAGGCCGATATCGCGCGCCGCAGCGGGCTGTCGGCAC
AGACCGTCTCCGTGATAATGCGGGTGCTGGAGAAGGAAGGGCTGCTGTCGCGCGGGGAGCCGGTGCGCGG
CCGTGTCGGCCAGCCGTCGATCCCGATGCATATCAATCCCGATGCCGTCTATTCCTTCGGCCTGAAGATG
GGCCGGCGCAGCGCCGATCTGGTGCTGATGGATTTCGTCGGCCGCATCCGCATGCAGTTGCACCGGACCT
ATGCCTACCCACTGCCGGATGAAATCCTCGCCTTCGTCATCTCGGGCATCCGGGAGCTGGAAGAGCGGCT
CGACGACAAGCAGCGCTGCCGTATTGCCGGCCTCGGCATCGCCGCGCCTTTCGAGCTCTGGAATTGGGCC
GAAGAGGTGGGGGCGCCGGCTGGCGCCATGGAGGTCTGGCGGGAGATCGACCTGCAGGCCGACATCGCCT
CCCGCGTCTCGCATCCGGTCTTCATGCAGAACGATGCGACCAGCGCCTGCGGGGCCGAACTCGTCTTCGG
CGTCGGGCCGTCCTATCCGGATTTCGTCTATTTCTTCATCGGCTCCTTCATCGGCGGCGGCATCGTCCTC
AATTCGGCGATCTTTTCCGGCCGCACCGGCACGGCAGGCGCGATCGGCCCCCTGCCCGTGCGCGGCAAGA
ACGGCGAGACGAAGCAGTTGCTCGAAATCGCCTCGATCTTCGTGCTCGAAAACATGCTGCGCGAGCGTGG
CATAGATCCCGAGCCGCTCTGGTATTCGGCCGACGACTGGGTGGATTTCGGCGAGCCGATGGAAGCCTGG
ATCCAGGATAGCGCCAAGGCGCTGGCGCAGGCGATCGTCGCCGCCGCCTCGATCCTCGATTTCAGCGCGG
CTGTGATCGACGGCGGCTTTCCCAGCTGGGTGCGCAGCCGCGTCGTGCAGGCCACCATCGACGAAGCGGC
CAAGCTCGACCTGCAGGGCGTCGTCATGCCCGAAATCATCGAGGGCGCGGTCGGCGCCCAGGCGCGCGCC
ATCGGCGGCGCCAGCCTGCCGATCTTCGCGCGTTACCTCACCGACCAGAACGTACTCTTCAAGGAGGTAG
ACCATGCTGAAAGGACTTGATCCGCTGTTGAGGTAC
Features (pLannotate 1.2.2; 23 found; start..end, strand, type, name):
    743..1399    -  CDS            parA: PARA4_ECOLX - Protein inferred from homology: Swiss-Prot protein existence level 3. Involved in plasmid partition. From Escherichia coli.
   1363..2205    -  CDS            parB: PARB4_ECOLX - Protein predicted: Swiss-Prot protein existence level 4. Involved in plasmid partition. From Escherichia coli.
   2334..2582    +  CDS            parD: PARD_ECOLX - Experimental evidence at protein level: Swiss-Prot protein existence level 1. Antitoxin component of a type II toxin-antitoxin (TA) system involved in plasmid partition. Inhibits the anti-DNA gyrase activity of toxin ParE; reverses and restores gyrase catalytic activity in vitro. The parDE operon alone is capable of stabilizing an RK2-derived minireplicon under defined growth conditions in several different Gram- negative bacteria. It does so by the post-segregational killing (PSK) of plasmid-free cells, also referred to as a plasmid addiction system. Binds its own promoter, autor
   2582..2890    +  CDS            parE: PARE_ECOLX - Experimental evidence at protein level: Swiss-Prot protein existence level 1. Toxin component of a type II toxin-antitoxin (TA) system involved in plasmid partition. Acts by inhibiting DNA gyrase, converting supercoiled plasmid DNA into a singly cleaved linear form in an ATP-dependent fashion. To do so it probably interacts with one of the gyrase subunits. Gyrase inhibition is prevented by antitoxin ParD, and is reversed in vitro by incubation with ParD. In cells that have lost the plasmid filamentation and growth inhibition occur; this is suppressed when ParD is supplied in trans
   3318..3340    -  protein_bind   lac operator (fragment): The lac repressor binds to the lac operator to inhibit transcription in E. coli. This inhibition can be relieved by adding lactose or isopropyl-β-D-thiogalactopyranoside (IPTG). lac repressor encoded by lacI
   3344..3374    -  promoter       lac promoter: promoter for the E. coli lac operon
   3389..3410    -  protein_bind   CAP binding site: CAP binding activates transcription in the presence of cAMP. E. coli catabolite activator protein
   3423..3511    -  CDS            lacI (fragment): lac repressor; lacI; The lac repressor binds to the lac operator to inhibit transcription in E. coli. This inhibition can be relieved by adding lactose or isopropyl-β-D-thiogalactopyranoside (IPTG).
   3598..3706    -  oriT           oriT: incP origin of transfer
   3883..3987    +  promoter       AmpR promoter: bla
   3988..4848    +  CDS            AmpR: β-lactamase; bla; confers resistance to ampicillin, carbenicillin, and related antibiotics
   5004..5039    +  rep_origin     CloDF13 ori (fragment): Plasmids containing the CloDF13 (CDF) origin of replication can be propagated in E. coli cells that contain additional plasmids with compatible origins.
   5375..6574    -  CDS            TcR: tetracycline efflux protein; tetA; confers resistance to tetracycline
   6680..7330    +  CDS            TetR: tetracycline resistance regulatory protein; tetR
   7830..8461    +  rep_origin     oriV: incP origin of replication
   8525..8803    +  CDS            klaC (fragment): KLAC_ECOLX - Also known as telB. Protein predicted: Swiss-Prot protein existence level 4. Belongs to the kla operon, which is associated with cryptic tellurite resistance, and IncW plasmid fertility inhibition. From Escherichia coli.
   8827..9150    +  CDS            tnpA (fragment): TN5P_ECOLX - Also known as tnp. Experimental evidence at protein level: Swiss-Prot protein existence level 1. Mediates transposition of transposon Tn5 by a 'cut and paste' mechanism. First, the monomeric transposase binds the 19 bp inverted DNA repeats flanking the transposon. Then, dimerization of the DNA- bound transposase creates a synaptic DNA complex. After nicking of the first DNA strand, excision of the transposon proceeds through a series of intermediates. The transposase then mediates the insertion of the transposon at a new site by strand transfer. The activity of the wild- type tran
   9198..10346   +  CDS            trfA: trans-acting replication protein that binds to and activates oriV
  10398..11510   -  CDS            LuxE: LuxE; luxE; from the Photorhabdus luminescens bioluminescence operon
  11689..12672   -  CDS            LuxB: LuxB luciferase subunit; luxB; from the Photorhabdus luminescens bioluminescence operon
  12687..13769   -  CDS            LuxA: LuxA luciferase subunit; luxA; from the Photorhabdus luminescens bioluminescence operon
  13818..14741   -  CDS            LuxD: LuxD acyltransferase; luxD; from the Photorhabdus luminescens bioluminescence operon
  14754..16196   -  CDS            LuxC: LuxC fatty acid reductase; luxC; from the Photorhabdus luminescens bioluminescence operon
