[The description below was written by a language model from this plasmid's Addgene catalogue record and pLannotate feature annotations shown in this document.]
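Description:
pLMB757 is a fructose biosensor plasmid built on the pIJ11268 backbone, a large (about 17.8 kb), low-copy, broad-host-range vector of the IncP/RK2 type. Replication depends on oriV together with the trans-acting initiator TrfA. An incP oriT allows the plasmid to be mobilised by conjugation from E. coli into other Gram-negative bacteria such as rhizobia. Stable inheritance without continuous selection is supported by the RK2 par region annotated in the sequence: the parA and parB partition genes and the parDE toxin-antitoxin pair, which kills cells that lose the plasmid. The catalogue lists tetracycline as the selection, consistent with the annotated tetA efflux gene and its regulator tetR. An AmpR (β-lactamase) cassette is also annotated but is not listed as a selectable marker. The short lacI, lac promoter/operator, CloDF13 ori, klaC and Tn5 transposase fragments appear to be remnants of earlier vector construction.

The reporter is the complete Photorhabdus luminescens luxCDABE operon, which encodes both the luciferase subunits (LuxA, LuxB) and the enzymes that make its aldehyde substrate (LuxC, LuxD, LuxE), so light is produced without added substrate. The 1.5 kb insert, cloned between XhoI and KpnI, comes from Rhizobium leguminosarum bv. viciae strain 3841. It comprises the region upstream of RL0489 (frcB) and includes all of RL0488 (frcR). It is not annotated in the feature table, but the unannotated stretch just upstream of luxC is where it would be expected to lie. The design implies that this region drives lux expression, with frcR, presumably the cognate regulator, carried alongside, so that luminescence reports fructose availability. The associated publication used such biosensors for in vivo spatiotemporal mapping of plant root secretion.
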