Addgene plasmid #83792: pLMB757
Purpose: Fructose biosensor plasmid
Depositing lab: Philip Poole. Depositing organization: University of Oxford. Publication: Bacterial Biosensors for in Vivo Spatiotemporal Mapping of Root Secretion. Pini F, East AK, Appia-Ayme C, Tomek J, Karunakaran R, Mendoza-Suarez M, Edwards A, Terpolilli JJ, Roworth J, Downie JA, Poole PS. Plant Physiol. 2017 Jul;174(3):1289-1306. doi: 10.1104/pp.16.01302. Epub 2017 May 11. PubMed 28495892.
Backbone
  Vector backbone: pIJ11268
  Backbone size w/o insert (bp): 16260
  Total vector size (bp): 17762
Growth in bacteria
  Bacterial resistance: Tetracycline, 10 μg/mL
  Growth temperature: 37°C
  Growth strain: DH5alpha
  Copy number: Low Copy
Gene/Insert
  Gene/Insert name: Region upstream RL0489 (frcB) containing all of RL0488 (frcR)
  Species: Rhizobium leguminosarum bv. viciae, strain 3841
  Insert size (bp): 1502
  Cloning method: Restriction Enzyme; 5′ cloning site XhoI (not destroyed); 3′ cloning site KpnI (not destroyed)
  Sequencing primers: 5′ CCATCTTTGCCCTACCGTAT; 3′ AAACCGACGCCATCACCCAG
Terms and licenses: Academic/Nonprofit Terms; Industry Terms: Not Available to Industry
How to cite: pLMB757 was a gift from Philip Poole (Addgene plasmid # 83792 ; http://n2t.net/addgene:83792 ; RRID:Addgene_83792)
